>Addgene plasmid #237376 | pTCB-magroLC | addgene full sequence | sequence record 490162 | Addgene NGS Result
TCCCACATATGCCAGATTCAGCAACGGATACGGCTTCCCCAACTTGCCCACTTCCATACGTGTCCTCCTT
ACCAGAAATTTATCCTTAAGGTCGTCAGCTATCCTGCAGGCGATCTCTCGATTTCGATCAAGACATTCCT
TTAATGGTCTTTTCTGGACACCACTAGGGGTCAGAAGTAGTTCATCAAACTTTCTTCCCTCCCTAATCTC
ATTGGTTACCTTGGGCTATCGAAACTTAATTAACCAGTCAAGTCAGCTACTTGGCGAGATCGACTTGTCT
GGGTTTCGACTACGCTCAGAATTGCGTCAGTCAAGTTCGATCTGGTCCTTGCTATTGCACCCGTTCTCCG
ATTACGAGTTTCATTTAAATCATGTGAGCAAAAGGCCAGCAAAAGGCCAGGAACCGTAAAAAGGCCGCGT
TGCTGGCGTTTTTCCATAGGCTCCGCCCCCCTGACGAGCATCACAAAAATCGACGCTCAAGTCAGAGGTG
GCGAAACCCGACAGGACTATAAAGATACCAGGCGTTTCCCCCTGGAAGCTCCCTCGTGCGCTCTCCTGTT
CCGACCCTGCCGCTTACCGGATACCTGTCCGCCTTTCTCCCTTCGGGAAGCGTGGCGCTTTCTCATAGCT
CACGCTGTAGGTATCTCAGTTCGGTGTAGGTCGTTCGCTCCAAGCTGGGCTGTGTGCACGAACCCCCCGT
TCAGCCCGACCGCTGCGCCTTATCCGGTAACTATCGTCTTGAGTCCAACCCGGTAAGACACGACTTATCG
CCACTGGCAGCAGCCACTGGTAACAGGATTAGCAGAGCGAGGTATGTAGGCGGTGCTACAGAGTTCTTGA
AGTGGTGGCCTAACTACGGCTACACTAGAAGAACAGTATTTGGTATCTGCGCTCTGCTGAAGCCAGTTAC
CTTCGGAAAAAGAGTTGGTAGCTCTTGATCCGGCAAACAAACCACCGCTGGTAGCGGTGGTTTTTTTGTT
TGCAAGCAGCAGATTACGCGCAGAAAAAAAGGATCTCAAGAAGATCCTTTGATCTTTTCTACGGGGTCTG
ACGCTCAGTGGAACGAAAACTCACGTTAAGGGATTTTGGTCATGAGATTATCAAAAAGGATCTTCACCTA
GATCCTTTTAAATTAAAAATGAAGTTTTAAATCAATCTAAAGTATATATGAGTAAACTTGGTCTGACAGT
TACCAATGCTTAATCAGTGAGGCACCTATCTCAGCGATCTGTCTATTTCGTTCATCCATAGTTGCATTTA
AATTTCCGAACTCTCCAAGGCCCTCGTCGGAAAATCTTCAAACCTTTCGTCCGATCCATCTTGCAGGCTA
CCTCTCGAACGAACTATCGCAAGTCTCTTGGCCGGCCTTGCGCCTTGGCTATTGCTTGGCAGCGCCTATC
GCCAGGTATTACTCCAATCCCGAATATCCGAGATCGGGATCACCCGAGAGAAGTTCAACCTACATCCTCA
ATCCCGATCTATCCGAGATCCGAGGAATATCGAAATCGGGGCGCGCCTGGTGTACCGAGAACGATCCTCT
CAGTGCGAGTCTCGACGATCCATATCGTTGCTTGGCAGTCAGCCAGTCGGAATCCAGCTTGGGACCCAGG
AAGTCCAATCGTCAGATATTGTACTCAAGCCTGGTCACGGCAGCGTACCGATCTGTTTAAACCTAGATAT
TGATAGTCTGATCGGTCAACGTATAATCGAGTCCTAGCTTTTGCAAACATCTATCAAGAGACAGGATCAG
CAGGAGGCTTTCGCATGAGTATTCAACATTTCCGTGTCGCCCTTATTCCCTTTTTTGCGGCATTTTGCCT
TCCTGTTTTTGCTCACCCAGAAACGCTGGTGAAAGTAAAAGATGCTGAAGATCAGTTGGGTGCGCGAGTG
GGTTACATCGAACTGGATCTCAACAGCGGTAAGATCCTTGAGAGTTTTCGCCCCGAAGAACGCTTTCCAA
TGATGAGCACTTTTAAAGTTCTGCTATGTGGCGCGGTATTATCCCGTATTGACGCCGGGCAAGAGCAACT
CGGTCGCCGCATACACTATTCTCAGAATGACTTGGTTGAGTATTCACCAGTCACAGAAAAGCATCTTACG
GATGGCATGACAGTAAGAGAATTATGCAGTGCTGCCATAACCATGAGTGATAACACTGCGGCCAACTTAC
TTCTGACAACGATTGGAGGACCGAAGGAGCTAACCGCTTTTTTGCACAACATGGGGGATCATGTAACTCG
CCTTGATCGTTGGGAACCGGAGCTGAATGAAGCCATACCAAACGACGAGCGTGACACCACGATGCCTGTA
GCAATGGCAACAACCTTGCGTAAACTATTAACTGGCGAACTACTTACTCTAGCTTCCCGGCAACAGTTGA
TAGACTGGATGGAGGCGGATAAAGTTGCAGGACCACTTCTGCGCTCGGCCCTTCCGGCTGGCTGGTTTAT
TGCTGATAAATCTGGAGCCGGTGAGCGTGGGTCTCGCGGTATCATTGCAGCACTGGGGCCAGATGGTAAG
CCCTCCCGTATCGTAGTTATCTACACGACGGGGAGTCAGGCAACTATGGATGAACGAAATAGACAGATCG
CTGAGATAGGTGCCTCACTGATTAAGCATTGGTAACCGATTCTAGGTGCATTGGCGCAGAAAAAAATGCC
TGATGCGACGCTGCGCGTCTTATACTCCCACATATGCCAGATTCAGCAACGGATACGGCTTCCCCAACTT
GCCCACTTCCATACGTGTCCTCCTTACCAGAAATTTATCCTTAAGATCCCGAATCGTTTAAACTCGACTC
TGGCTCTATCGAATCTCCGTCGTTTCGAGCTTACGCGAACAGCCGTGGCGCTCATTTGCTCGTCGGGCAT
CGAATCTCGTCAGCTATCGTCAGCTTACCTTTTTGGCAGCGATCGCGGCTCCCGACATCTTGGACCATTA
GCTCCACAGGTATCTTCTTCCCTCTAGTGGTCATAACAGCAGCTTCAGCTACCTCTCAATTCAAAAAACC
CCTCAAGACCCGTTTAGAGGCCCCAAGGGGTTATGCTATCAATCGTTGCGTTACACACACAAAAAACCAA
CACACATCCATCTTCGATGGATAGCGATTTTATTATCTAACTGCTGATCGAGTGTAGCCAGATCTAGTAA
TCAATTACGGGGTCATTAGTTCATAGCCCATATATGGAGTTCCGCGTTACATAACTTACGGTAAATGGCC
CGCCTGGCTGACCGCCCAACGACCCCCGCCCATTGACGTCAATAATGACGTATGTTCCCATAGTAACGCC
AATAGGGACTTTCCATTGACGTCAATGGGTGGAGTATTTACGGTAAACTGCCCACTTGGCAGTACATCAA
GTGTATCATATGCCAAGTACGCCCCCTATTGACGTCAATGACGGTAAATGGCCCGCCTGGCATTATGCCC
AGTACATGACCTTATGGGACTTTCCTACTTGGCAGTACATCTACGTATTAGTCATCGCTATTACCATGCT
GATGCGGTTTTGGCAGTACATCAATGGGCGTGGATAGCGGTTTGACTCACGGGGATTTCCAAGTCTCCAC
CCCATTGACGTCAATGGGAGTTTGTTTTGGCACCAAAATCAACGGGACTTTCCAAAATGTCGTAACAACT
CCGCCCCATTGACGCAAATGGGCGGTAGGCGTGTACGGTGGGAGGTCTATATAAGCAGAGCTGGTTTAGT
GAACCGTCAGATCGCCTGGAGACGCCATCCACGCTGTTTTGACCTCCATAGAAGACACCGGGACCGATCC
AGCCTCCCCTCGAAGCTTACATGTGGTACCGAGCTCGGATCCTGAGAACTTCAGGGTGAGTCTATGGGAC
CCTTGATGTTTTCTTTCCCCTTCTTTTCTATGGTTAAGTTCATGTCATAGGAAGGGGAGAAGTAACAGGG
TACACATATTGACCAAATCAGGGTAATTTTGCATTTGTAATTTTAAAAAATGCTTTCTTCTTTTAATATA
CTTTTTTGTTTATCTTATTTCTAATACTTTCCCTAATCTCTTTCTTTCAGGGCAATAATGATACAATGTA
TCATGCCTCTTTGCACCATTCTAAAGAATAACAGTGATAATTTCTGGGTTAAGGCAATAGCAATATTTCT
GCATATAAATATTTCTGCATATAAATTGTAACTGATGTAAGAGGTTTCATATTGCTAATAGCAGCTACAA
TCCAGCTACCATTCTGCTTTTATTTTATGGTTGGGATAAGGCTGGATTATTCTGAGTCCAAGCTAGGCCC
TTTTGCTAATCATGTTCATACCTCTTATCTTCCTCCCACAGCTCCTGGGCAACGTGCTGGTCTGTGTGCT
GGCCCATCACTTTGGCAAAGGCGGCCGCTGCCAAGCTTCCGAGCTCTCGAATTCAAAGGAGGTACCGCGA
TATCTACCTCGAGATGGGATGGTCATGTATCATCCTTTTTCTAGTAGCAACTGCAACCGGTGTACATTCC
GATGTGTTGATGACGCAAACCCCATTGTCTCTCCCAGTAAGCCTGGGCGACCAAGCGAGTATCTCTTGCC
GCTCATCCCAATCAATCGTTTATTCCAATGGCAACACATATCTGGGATGGTACCTCCAAAAACCAGGGCA
AAGCCCAAAGCTGCTTATATATAAAGTGTCAAATCGATTTAGCGGAGTCCCGGACAGATTTTCAGGGTCA
GGGTCCGGAACAGATTTTACGTTGAAAATCTCTCGCGTAGAAGCAGAGGACCTGGGGGTCTATCATTGCT
TTCAGGGTAGTCATGTCCCATATACCTTTGGCGGTGGTACAAAGGTAGAAATCAAGCGCACCGTCGCCGC
GCCCAGCGTGTTCATCTTCCCGCCCAGCGACGAGCAGCTGAAGAGCGGCACGGCCAGCGTGGTCTGCCTG
CTCAACAACTTCTACCCCCGGGAGGCCAAGGTGCAGTGGAAGGTGGACAACGCCCTGCAGTCGGGGAACA
GCCAGGAGAGCGTCACCGAGCAGGACAGCAAGGACAGCACCTACAGCCTGTCGAGCACCCTCACGCTGAG
CAAGGCCGACTACGAGAAGCACAAGGTGTACGCGTGCGAGGTGACCCACCAGGGCCTGAGCAGCCCCGTC
ACCAAGTCGTTCAACCGCGGAGAATGCTGAGCTAGCTTGACTGACTGAGATACAGCGTACCTTCAGCTCA
CAGACATGATAAGATACATTGATGAGTTTGGACAAACCACAACTAGAATGCAGTGAAAAAAATGCTTTAT
TTGTGAAATTTGTGATGCTATTGCTTTATTTGTAACCATTATAAGCTGCAATAAACAAGTTAACAACAAC
AATTGCATTCATTTTATGTTTCAGGTTCAGGGGGAGGTGTGGGAGGTTTTTTAAAGCAAGTAAAACCTCT
ACAAATGTGGTATTGGCCCATCTCTATCGGTATCGTAGCATAACCCCTTGGGGCCTCTAAACGGGTCTTG
AGGGGTTTTTTGTGCCCCTCGGGCCGGATTGCTATCTACCGGCATTGGCGCAGAAAAAAATGCCTGATGC
GACGCTGCGCGTCTTATAC
Features (pLannotate 1.2.2; 18 found; start..end, strand, type, name):
    134..205     +  misc_feature   3' β-globin insulator: insulator downstream of the human β-globin locus (Farrell et al., 2002)
    431..1019    -  rep_origin     ori: high-copy-number ColE1/pMB1/pBR322/pUC origin of replication
   1191..1255    -  CDS            bla(M) (fragment): β-lactamase lacking the signal sequence; bla(M); allows cytosolic expression of β-lactamase
   1765..2625    +  CDS            AmpR: β-lactamase; bla; confers resistance to ampicillin, carbenicillin, and related antibiotics
   2638..2774    +  terminator     rrnG terminator: transcription terminator from the E. coli ribosomal RNA rrnG operon (Albrechtsen et al., 1991)
   2926..2997    +  misc_feature   5' β-globin insulator: insulator upstream of the human β-globin locus (Farrell et al., 2002)
   3002..3048    -  terminator     T7 terminator: transcription terminator for bacteriophage T7 RNA polymerase
   3066..3114    -  polyA_signal   poly(A) signal: synthetic polyadenylation signal
   3195..3498    +  enhancer       CMV enhancer: human cytomegalovirus immediate early enhancer
   3571..3588    -  promoter       CMV promoter (fragment): human cytomegalovirus (CMV) immediate early promoter
   3651..3702    +  promoter       CMVd2 promoter: truncated human cytomegalovirus (CMV) immediate early promoter that yields moderately reduced expression relative to the full-length promoter
   3836..4311    +  intron         β-globin intron: internally truncated intron from human β-globin
   4481..4819    +  CDS            KV2A7_MOUSE: Experimental evidence at protein level: Swiss-Prot protein existence level 1. From Mus musculus (Mouse).
   4817..5137    +  CDS            IGKC: IGKC_HUMAN - Experimental evidence at protein level: Swiss-Prot protein existence level 1. Constant region of immunoglobulin light chains. Immunoglobulins, also known as antibodies, are membrane-bound or secreted glycoproteins produced by B lymphocytes. In the recognition phase of humoral immunity, the membrane-bound immunoglobulins serve as receptors which, upon binding of a specific antigen, trigger the clonal expansion and differentiation of B lymphocytes into immunoglobulins- secreting plasma cells. Secreted immunoglobulins mediate the effector phase of humoral immunity, which results in t
   5190..5311    -  polyA_signal   SV40 poly(A) signal: SV40 polyadenylation signal
   5334..5403    -  CDS            large T antigen (fragment): large T antigen from SV40 (simian virus 40)
   5426..5472    +  terminator     T7 terminator: transcription terminator for bacteriophage T7 RNA polymerase
   5502..89      +  terminator     rrnG terminator (across the origin): transcription terminator from the E. coli ribosomal RNA rrnG operon (Albrechtsen et al., 1991)
