[The description below was written by a language model from this plasmid's Addgene catalogue record and pLannotate feature annotations shown in this document.]
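Description:
pTCB-magroLC is a mammalian expression plasmid built on the Twist Bioscience pTwist CMV BetaGlobin backbone and carrying the light chain of the antibody magrolimab. It is propagated in E. coli through a high-copy ColE1/pUC-type origin and selected with ampicillin via a β-lactamase (AmpR) gene. The catalogue lists a total size of about 5.5 kb, closely matching the sequenced record. The bacterial and mammalian portions are separated by rrnG and T7 transcription terminators, and short 5′ and 3′ human β-globin insulator elements are annotated on either side of the replication and resistance module.

The roughly 700 bp insert was cloned between XhoI and NheI sites, both retained. Its expression is driven by the human cytomegalovirus immediate early enhancer and promoter, followed by an internally truncated human β-globin intron, a common addition that promotes splicing and improves transcript processing and expression. The coding region is annotated as a variable domain with closest similarity to a mouse kappa V segment, joined directly to the human kappa constant region (IGKC). This pattern fits an engineered antibody light chain, although the catalogue lists the insert species simply as human. An SV40 polyadenylation signal lies downstream of the coding sequence. No epitope tag, reporter or mammalian selection marker is annotated.

A light chain alone does not form an antibody, so this plasmid would normally be co-transfected with a matching heavy chain construct to produce secreted recombinant protein in cultured mammalian cells. The associated publication concerns antibody-lectin chimeras for glyco-immune checkpoint blockade, which suggests the light chain serves as one component of such molecules or of the parental antibody, though the record does not specify the partner construct.
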