Addgene plasmid #237376: pTCB-magroLC
Purpose: pTwist CMV BetaGlobin encoding magrolimab light chain
Depositing lab: Carolyn Bertozzi & Jessica Stark. Depositing organization: Stanford University. Publication: Antibody-lectin chimeras for glyco-immune checkpoint blockade. Stark JC, Gray MA, Ibarlucea-Benitez I, Lustig M, Bond A, Cho B, Govil I, Luu T, Priestley MJ, Veth TS, Errington WJ, Bruncsics B, Ribi MK, Williams LA, Sarkar CA, Wisnovsky S, Riley NM, Morrissey MA, Valerius T, Ravetch JV, Bertozzi CR. Nat Biotechnol. 2025 Dec 16. doi: 10.1038/s41587-025-02884-6. PubMed 41402487.
Backbone
  Vector backbone: pTwist CMV BetaGlobin
  Backbone manufacturer: Twist Bioscience
  Backbone size w/o insert (bp): 4832
  Total vector size (bp): 5534
  Vector type: Mammalian Expression
Growth in bacteria
  Bacterial resistance: Ampicillin, 100 μg/mL
  Growth temperature: 37°C
  Growth strain: DH5alpha
  Copy number: High Copy
Gene/Insert
  Gene/Insert name: magrolimab light chain
  Species: H. sapiens (human)
  Insert size (bp): 702
  Promoter: CMV
  Cloning method: Restriction Enzyme; 5′ cloning site XhoI (not destroyed); 3′ cloning site NheI (not destroyed)
  Sequencing primers: 5′ N/A
Terms and licenses: Academic/Nonprofit Terms; Industry Terms: Not Available to Industry
Depositor comments: Please visit https://doi.org/10.1101/2022.10.26.513931 for bioRxiv preprint.
How to cite: pTCB-magroLC was a gift from Carolyn Bertozzi & Jessica Stark (Addgene plasmid # 237376 ; http://n2t.net/addgene:237376 ; RRID:Addgene_237376)
